>Addgene plasmid #108723 | pBW2209_pCAG-PV1-iCre-N229-L1-GID1-NLS-BGHpA | addgene full sequence | sequence record 485253 | Addgene NGS Result
GACATTGATTATTGACTAGTTATTAATAGTAATCAATTACGGGGTCATTAGTTCATAGCCCATATATGGA
GTTCCGCGTTACATAACTTACGGTAAATGGCCCGCCTGGCTGACCGCCCAACGACCCCCGCCCATTGACG
TCAATAATGACGTATGTTCCCATAGTAACGCCAATAGGGACTTTCCATTGACGTCAATGGGTGGAGTATT
TACGGTAAACTGCCCACTTGGCAGTACATCAAGTGTATCATATGCCAAGTACGCCCCCTATTGACGTCAA
TGACGGTAAATGGCCCGCCTGGCATTATGCCCAGTACATGACCTTATGGGACTTTCCTACTTGGCAGTAC
ATCTACGTATTAGTCATCGCTATTACCATGGTCGAGGTGAGCCCCACGTTCTGCTTCACTCTCCCCATCT
CCCCCCCCTCCCCACCCCCAATTTTGTATTTATTTATTTTTTAATTATTTTGTGCAGCGATGGGGGCGGG
GGGGGGGGGGGGGCGCGCGCCAGGCGGGGCGGGGCGGGGCGAGGGGCGGGGCGGGGCGAGGCGGAGAGGT
GCGGCGGCAGCCAATCAGAGCGGCGCGCTCCGAAAGTTTCCTTTTATGGCGAGGCGGCGGCGGCGGCGGC
CCTATAAAAAGCGAAGCGCGCGGCGGGCGGGAGTCGCTGCGCGCTGCCTTCGCCCCGTGCCCCGCTCCGC
CGCCGCCTCGCGCCGCCCGCCCCGGCTCTGACTGACCGCGTTACTCCCACAGGTGAGCGGGCGGGACGGC
CCTTCTCCTCCGGGCTGTAATTAGCGCTTGGTTTAATGACGGCTTGTTTCTTTTCTGTGGCTGCGTGAAA
GCCTTGAGGGGCTCCGGGAGGGCCCTTTGTGCGGGGGGAGCGGCTCGGGGGGTGCGTGCGTGTGTGTGTG
CGTGGGGAGCGCCGCGTGCGGCTCCGCGCTGCCCGGCGGCTGTGAGCGCTGCGGGCGCGGCGCGGGGCTT
TGTGCGCTCCGCAGTGTGCGCGAGGGGAGCGCGGCCGGGGGCGGTGCCCCGCGGTGCGGGGGGGGCTGCG
AGGGGAACAAAGGCTGCGTGCGGGGTGTGTGCGTGGGGGGGTGAGCAGGGGGTGTGGGCGCGTCGGTCGG
GCTGCAACCCCCCCTGCACCCCCCTCCCCGAGTTGCTGAGCACGGCCCGGCTTCGGGTGCGGGGCTCCGT
ACGGGGCGTGGCGCGGGGCTCGCCGTGCCGGGCGGGGGGTGGCGGCAGGTGGGGGTGCCGGGCGGGGCGG
GGCCGCCTCGGGCCGGGGAGGGCTCGGGGGAGGGGCGCGGCGGCCCCCGGAGCGCCGGCGGCTGTCGAGG
CGCGGCGAGCCGCAGCCATTGCCTTTTATGGTAATCGTGCGAGAGGGCGCAGGGACTTCCTTTGTCCCAA
ATCTGTGCGGAGCCGAAATCTGGGAGGCGCCGCCGCACCCCCTCTAGCGGGCGCGGGGCGAAGCGGTGCG
GCGCCGGCAGGAAGGAAATGGGCGGGGAGGGCCTTCGTGCGTCGCCGCGCCGCCGTCCCCTTCTCCCTCT
CCAGCCTCGGGGCTGTCCGCGGGGGGACGGCTGCCTTCGGGGGGGACGGGGCAGGGCGGGGTTCGGCTTC
TGGCGTGTGACCGGCGGCTCTAGAGCCTCTGCTAACCATGTTCATGCCTTCTTCTTTTTCCTACAGCTCC
TGGGCAACGTGCTGGTTATTGTGCTGTCTCATCATTTTGGCAAAGAATTGATTAATTCGAGCGAAGGCGC
GCCCATTACTCGCATCCATTCTCAGGCTGTCTCGTCTCGTCTCGCACGCGTGCCGCCACCATGTCCAACC
TGCTGACTGTGCACCAAAACCTGCCTGCCCTCCCTGTGGATGCCACCTCTGATGAAGTCAGGAAGAACCT
GATGGACATGTTCAGGGACAGGCAGGCCTTCTCTGAACACACCTGGAAGATGCTCCTGTCTGTGTGCAGA
TCCTGGGCTGCCTGGTGCAAGCTGAACAACAGGAAATGGTTCCCTGCTGAACCTGAGGATGTGAGGGACT
ACCTCCTGTACCTGCAAGCCAGAGGCCTGGCTGTGAAGACCATCCAACAGCACCTGGGCCAGCTCAACAT
GCTGCACAGGAGATCTGGCCTGCCTCGCCCTTCTGACTCCAATGCTGTGTCCCTGGTGATGAGGAGAATC
AGAAAGGAGAATGTGGATGCTGGGGAGAGAGCCAAGCAGGCCCTGGCCTTTGAACGCACTGACTTTGACC
AAGTCAGATCCCTGATGGAGAACTCTGACAGATGCCAGGACATCAGGAACCTGGCCTTCCTGGGCATTGC
CTACAACACCCTGCTGCGCATTGCCGAAATTGCCAGAATCAGAGTGAAGGACATCTCCCGCACCGATGGT
GGGAGAATGCTGATCCACATTGGCAGGACCAAGACCCTGGTGTCCACAGCTGGTGTGGAGAAGGCCCTGT
CCCTGGGGGTTACCAAGCTGGTGGAGAGATGGATCTCTGTGTCTGGTTCCGGAGGGTCTGGCTCCGGATC
AAGTGGTGGCAGCGGTACCATGGCCGCCAGCGACGAAGTGAACCTGATCGAGAGCAGAACCGTGGTGCCC
CTGAACACCTGGGTGCTGATCTCCAACTTCAAGGTGGCCTACAACATCCTGCGGAGGCCCGACGGCACCT
TCAACAGACACCTGGCCGAGTACCTGGACCGGAAAGTGACCGCCAACGCCAACCCTGTGGACGGCGTGTT
CAGCTTCGACGTGCTGATCGACCGGCGGATCAACCTGCTGAGCCGGGTGTACAGACCCGCCTACGCCGAT
CAGGAACAGCCCCCCTCTATCCTGGATCTGGAAAAGCCCGTGGATGGCGACATCGTGCCCGTGATCCTGT
TCTTCCACGGCGGCAGCTTTGCCCACAGCAGCGCCAATAGCGCCATCTACGACACCCTGTGCAGACGGCT
CGTGGGCCTGTGCAAATGCGTGGTGGTGTCCGTGAACTACCGCAGAGCCCCCGAGAACCCTTACCCCTGC
GCCTACGATGATGGCTGGATCGCCCTGAACTGGGTCAACAGCAGAAGCTGGCTGAAGTCCAAGAAAGACA
GCAAGGTGCACATCTTTCTGGCCGGCGATAGCAGCGGCGGCAATATCGCCCATAACGTGGCCCTGAGAGC
CGGCGAGTCTGGCATCGATGTGCTGGGCAATATCCTGCTGAACCCCATGTTCGGCGGCAACGAGCGGACC
GAGAGCGAGAAGTCTCTGGACGGCAAGTACTTCGTGACCGTGCGGGACCGGGACTGGTACTGGAAGGCCT
TTCTGCCCGAGGGCGAGGACAGAGAGCACCCCGCCTGCAATCCCTTCAGCCCCAGAGGCAAAAGCCTGGA
AGGCGTGTCCTTCCCAAAGTCCCTGGTGGTGGTGGCCGGCCTGGACCTGATCAGAGATTGGCAGCTGGCC
TATGCCGAGGGCCTGAAGAAAGCCGGCCAGGAAGTGAAGCTGATGCACCTGGAAAAGGCCACCGTGGGCT
TCTACCTGCTGCCCAACAACAACCACTTCCACAACGTGATGGACGAGATCAGCGCCTTCGTGAACGCCGA
GTGCCCCAAGAAAAAGCGGAAGGTGTGAGAATTCCTGTGCCTTCTAGTTGCCAGCCATCTGTTGTTTGCC
CCTCCCCCGTGCCTTCCTTGACCCTGGAAGGTGCCACTCCCACTGTCCTTTCCTAATAAAATGAGGAAAT
TGCATCGCATTGTCTGAGTAGGTGTCATTCTATTCTGGGGGGTGGGGTGGGGCAGGACAGCAAGGGGGAG
GATTGGGAAGACAATAGCAGGCATGCTGGGGATGCGGTGGGCTCTATGGCTTCTGAGGCGGAAAGAACCA
GCTGGGGCTCTAGGGGGTATCCCCACGCGCCCTGTAGCGTGTACCGCTGGGAGTTCGTAGACGGAAACAA
ACGCAGAATCCAAGCGCGGCCGCCCAGGATACATAGATTACCACAACTCCGAGCCCTTCCACCGCTAGCG
CACTCCTCAGGTGCAGGCTGCCTATCAGAAGGTGGTGGCTGGTGTGGCCAATGCCCTGGCTCACAAATAC
CACTGAGATCTTTTTCCCTCTGCCAAAAATTATGGGGACATCATGAAGCCCCTTGAGCATCTGACTTCTG
GCTAATAAAGGAAATTTATTTTCATTGCAATAGTGTGTTGGAATTTTTTGTGTCTCTCACTCGGAAGGAC
ATATGGGAGGGCAAATCATTTAAAACATCAGAATGAGTATTTGGTTTAGAGTTTGGCAACATATGCCCAT
ATGCTGGCTGCCATGAACAAAGGTTGGCTATAAAGAGGTCATCAGTATATGAAACAGCCCCCTGCTGTCC
ATTCCTTATTCCATAGAAAAGCCTTGACTTGAGGTTAGATTTTTTTTATATTTTGTTTTGTGTTATTTTT
TTCTTTAACATCCCTAAAATTTTCCTTACATGTTTTACTAGCCAGATTTTTCCTCCTCTCCTGACTACTC
CCAGTCATAGCTGTCCCTCTTCTCTTATGGAGATCCCTCGACCTGCAGCCCAAGCTTGGCGTAATCATGG
TCATAGCTGTTTCCTGTGTGAAATTGTTATCCGCTCACAATTCCACACAACATACGAGCCGGAAGCATAA
AGTGTAAAGCCTGGGGTGCCTAATGAGTGAGCTAACTCACATTAATTGCGTTGCGCTCACTGCCCGCTTT
CCAGTCGGGAAACCTGTCGTGCCAGCGGATCCGCATCTCAATTAGTCAGCAACCATAGTCCCGCCCCTAA
CTCCGCCCAGTTCCGCCCATTCTCCGCCCCATGGCTGACTAATTTTTTTTATTTATGCAGAGGCCGAGGC
CGCCTCGGCCTCTGAGCTATTCCAGAAGTAGTGAGGAGGCTTTTTTGGAGGCCTAGGCTTTTGCAAAAAG
CTAACTTGTTTATTGCAGCTTATAATGGTTACAAATAAAGCAATAGCATCACAAATTTCACAAATAAAGC
ATTTTTTTCACTGCATTCTAGTTGTGGTTTGTCCAAACTCATCAATGTATCTTATCATGTCTGGATCCGC
TGCATTAATGAATCGGCCAACGCGCGGGGAGAGGCGGTTTGCGTATTGGGCGCTCTTCCGCTTCCTCGCT
CACTGACTCGCTGCGCTCGGTCGTTCGGCTGCGGCGAGCGGTATCAGCTCACTCAAAGGCGGTAATACGG
TTATCCACAGAATCAGGGGATAACGCAGGAAAGAACATGTGAGCAAAAGGCCAGCAAAAGGCCAGGAACC
GTAAAAAGGCCGCGTTGCTGGCGTTTTTCCATAGGCTCCGCCCCCCTGACGAGCATCACAAAAATCGACG
CTCAAGTCAGAGGTGGCGAAACCCGACAGGACTATAAAGATACCAGGCGTTTCCCCCTGGAAGCTCCCTC
GTGCGCTCTCCTGTTCCGACCCTGCCGCTTACCGGATACCTGTCCGCCTTTCTCCCTTCGGGAAGCGTGG
CGCTTTCTCATAGCTCACGCTGTAGGTATCTCAGTTCGGTGTAGGTCGTTCGCTCCAAGCTGGGCTGTGT
GCACGAACCCCCCGTTCAGCCCGACCGCTGCGCCTTATCCGGTAACTATCGTCTTGAGTCCAACCCGGTA
AGACACGACTTATCGCCACTGGCAGCAGCCACTGGTAACAGGATTAGCAGAGCGAGGTATGTAGGCGGTG
CTACAGAGTTCTTGAAGTGGTGGCCTAACTACGGCTACACTAGAAGAACAGTATTTGGTATCTGCGCTCT
GCTGAAGCCAGTTACCTTCGGAAAAAGAGTTGGTAGCTCTTGATCCGGCAAACAAACCACCGCTGGTAGC
GGTGGTTTTTTTGTTTGCAAGCAGCAGATTACGCGCAGAAAAAAAGGATCTCAAGAAGATCCTTTGATCT
TTTCTACGGGGTCTGACGCTCAGTGGAACGAAAACTCACGTTAAGGGATTTTGGTCATGAGATTATCAAA
AAGGATCTTCACCTAGATCCTTTTAAATTAAAAATGAAGTTTTAAATCAATCTAAAGTATATATGAGTAA
ACTTGGTCTGACAGTTACCAATGCTTAATCAGTGAGGCACCTATCTCAGCGATCTGTCTATTTCGTTCAT
CCATAGTTGCCTGACTCCCCGTCGTGTAGATAACTACGATACGGGAGGGCTTACCATCTGGCCCCAGTGC
TGCAATGATACCGCGAGACCCACGCTCACCGGCTCCAGATTTATCAGCAATAAACCAGCCAGCCGGAAGG
GCCGAGCGCAGAAGTGGTCCTGCAACTTTATCCGCCTCCATCCAGTCTATTAATTGTTGCCGGGAAGCTA
GAGTAAGTAGTTCGCCAGTTAATAGTTTGCGCAACGTTGTTGCCATTGCTACAGGCATCGTGGTGTCACG
CTCGTCGTTTGGTATGGCTTCATTCAGCTCCGGTTCCCAACGATCAAGGCGAGTTACATGATCCCCCATG
TTGTGCAAAAAAGCGGTTAGCTCCTTCGGTCCTCCGATCGTTGTCAGAAGTAAGTTGGCCGCAGTGTTAT
CACTCATGGTTATGGCAGCACTGCATAATTCTCTTACTGTCATGCCATCCGTAAGATGCTTTTCTGTGAC
TGGTGAGTACTCAACCAAGTCATTCTGAGAATAGTGTATGCGGCGACCGAGTTGCTCTTGCCCGGCGTCA
ATACGGGATAATACCGCGCCACATAGCAGAACTTTAAAAGTGCTCATCATTGGAAAACGTTCTTCGGGGC
GAAAACTCTCAAGGATCTTACCGCTGTTGAGATCCAGTTCGATGTAACCCACTCGTGCACCCAACTGATC
TTCAGCATCTTTTACTTTCACCAGCGTTTCTGGGTGAGCAAAAACAGGAAGGCAAAATGCCGCAAAAAAG
GGAATAAGGGCGACACGGAAATGTTGAATACTCATACTCTTCCTTTTTCAATATTATTGAAGCATTTATC
AGGGTTATTGTCTCATGAGCGGATACATATTTGAATGTATTTAGAAAAATAAACAAATAGGGGTTCCGCG
CACATTTCCCCGAAAAGTGCCACCTGGGTC
Features (pLannotate 1.2.2; 20 found; start..end, strand, type, name):
      1..380     +  enhancer       CMV enhancer: human cytomegalovirus immediate early enhancer
    382..659     +  promoter       chicken β-actin promoter: No description available
    660..1676    +  intron         chimeric intron: chimera between introns from chicken β-actin and rabbit β-globin
   1811..2497    +  CDS            cre (fragment): RECR_BPP1 - Experimental evidence at protein level: Swiss-Prot protein existence level 1. Catalyzes site-specific recombination between two 34-base- pair LOXP sites. Its role is to maintain the phage genome as a monomeric unit-copy plasmid in the lysogenic state. From Escherichia phage P1 (Bacteriophage P1).
   2540..3574    +  CDS            GID1A: GID1A_ARATH - Also known as CXE10, GID1L1. Experimental evidence at protein level: Swiss-Prot protein existence level 1. Functions as soluble gibberellin (GA) receptor. GA is an essential hormone that regulates growth and development in plants. Binds with high affinity the biologically active gibberellin GA4, but has no affinity for the biologically inactive GAs. In response to GA, interacts with specific DELLA proteins, known as repressors of GA- induced growth, and targets them for degradation via proteasome. Seems to be required for GA signaling that controls root growth, seed germination,
   3605..3829    +  polyA_signal   bGH poly(A) signal: bovine growth hormone polyadenylation signal
   3833..3854    +  promoter       SV40 promoter (fragment): SV40 enhancer and early promoter
   3992..4063    +  CDS            HBB (fragment): HBB_PONPY - Experimental evidence at transcript level: Swiss-Prot protein existence level 2. Involved in oxygen transport from the lung to the various peripheral tissues. From Pongo pygmaeus (Bornean orangutan).
   4134..4189    +  polyA_signal   β-globin poly(A) signal: rabbit β-globin polyadenylation signal (Gil and Proudfoot, 1987)
   4574..4590    -  protein_bind   lac operator: The lac repressor binds to the lac operator to inhibit transcription in E. coli. This inhibition can be relieved by adding lactose or isopropyl-β-D-thiogalactopyranoside (IPTG). lac repressor encoded by lacI
   4598..4628    -  promoter       lac promoter: promoter for the E. coli lac operon
   4643..4664    -  protein_bind   CAP binding site: CAP binding activates transcription in the presence of cAMP. E. coli catabolite activator protein
   4677..4716    -  CDS            lacI (fragment): lac repressor; lacI; The lac repressor binds to the lac operator to inhibit transcription in E. coli. This inhibition can be relieved by adding lactose or isopropyl-β-D-thiogalactopyranoside (IPTG).
   4723..4745    +  promoter       SV40 promoter (fragment): SV40 enhancer and early promoter
   4749..4883    +  rep_origin     SV40 ori: SV40 origin of replication
   4903..5037    +  polyA_signal   SV40 poly(A) signal: SV40 polyadenylation signal
   5039..5093    -  CDS            lacI (fragment): lac repressor; lacI; The lac repressor binds to the lac operator to inhibit transcription in E. coli. This inhibition can be relieved by adding lactose or isopropyl-β-D-thiogalactopyranoside (IPTG).
   5276..5864    -  rep_origin     ori: high-copy-number ColE1/pMB1/pBR322/pUC origin of replication
   6035..6895    -  CDS            AmpR: β-lactamase; bla; confers resistance to ampicillin, carbenicillin, and related antibiotics
   6896..7000    -  promoter       AmpR promoter: bla
