>Addgene plasmid #108723 | pBW2209_pCAG-PV1-iCre-N229-L1-GID1-NLS-BGHpA | analyzer sequence | sequence record 205004
CCCAAGCTTGGCGTAATCATGGTCATAGCTGTTTCCTGTGTGAAATTGTTATCCGCTCACAATTCCACAC
AACATACGAGCCGGAAGCATAAAGTGTAAAGCCTGGGGTGCCTAATGAGTGAGCTAACTCACATTAATTG
CGTTGCGCTCACTGCCCGCTTTCCAGTCGGGAAACCTGTCGTGCCAGCGGATCCGCATCTCAATTAGTCA
GCAACCATAGTCCCGCCCCTAACTCCGCCCAGTTCCGCCCATTCTCCGCCCCATGGCTGACTAATTTTTT
TTATTTATGCAGAGGCCGAGGCCGCCTCGGCCTCTGAGCTATTCCAGAAGTAGTGAGGAGGCTTTTTTGG
AGGCCTAGGCTTTTGCAAAAAGCTAACTTGTTTATTGCAGCTTATAATGGTTACAAATAAAGCAATAGCA
TCACAAATTTCACAAATAAAGCATTTTTTTCACTGCATTCTAGTTGTGGTTTGTCCAAACTCATCAATGT
ATCTTATCATGTCTGGATCCGCTGCATTAATGAATCGGCCAACGCGCGGGGAGAGGCGGTTTGCGTATTG
GGCGCTCTTCCGCTTCCTCGCTCACTGACTCGCTGCGCTCGGTCGTTCGGCTGCGGCGAGCGGTATCAGC
TCACTCAAAGGCGGTAATACGGTTATCCACAGAATCAGGGGATAACGCAGGAAAGAACATGTGAGCAAAA
GGCCAGCAAAAGGCCAGGAACCGTAAAAAGGCCGCGTTGCTGGCGTTTTTCCATAGGCTCCGCCCCCCTG
ACGAGCATCACAAAAATCGACGCTCAAGTCAGAGGTGGCGAAACCCGACAGGACTATAAAGATACCAGGC
GTTTCCCCCTGGAAGCTCCCTCGTGCGCTCTCCTGTTCCGACCCTGCCGCTTACCGGATACCTGTCCGCC
TTTCTCCCTTCGGGAAGCGTGGCGCTTTCTCATAGCTCACGCTGTAGGTATCTCAGTTCGGTGTAGGTCG
TTCGCTCCAAGCTGGGCTGTGTGCACGAACCCCCCGTTCAGCCCGACCGCTGCGCCTTATCCGGTAACTA
TCGTCTTGAGTCCAACCCGGTAAGACACGACTTATCGCCACTGGCAGCAGCCACTGGTAACAGGATTAGC
AGAGCGAGGTATGTAGGCGGTGCTACAGAGTTCTTGAAGTGGTGGCCTAACTACGGCTACACTAGAAGAA
CAGTATTTGGTATCTGCGCTCTGCTGAAGCCAGTTACCTTCGGAAAAAGAGTTGGTAGCTCTTGATCCGG
CAAACAAACCACCGCTGGTAGCGGTGGTTTTTTTGTTTGCAAGCAGCAGATTACGCGCAGAAAAAAAGGA
TCTCAAGAAGATCCTTTGATCTTTTCTACGGGGTCTGACGCTCAGTGGAACGAAAACTCACGTTAAGGGA
TTTTGGTCATGAGATTATCAAAAAGGATCTTCACCTAGATCCTTTTAAATTAAAAATGAAGTTTTAAATC
AATCTAAAGTATATATGAGTAAACTTGGTCTGACAGTTACCAATGCTTAATCAGTGAGGCACCTATCTCA
GCGATCTGTCTATTTCGTTCATCCATAGTTGCCTGACTCCCCGTCGTGTAGATAACTACGATACGGGAGG
GCTTACCATCTGGCCCCAGTGCTGCAATGATACCGCGAGACCCACGCTCACCGGCTCCAGATTTATCAGC
AATAAACCAGCCAGCCGGAAGGGCCGAGCGCAGAAGTGGTCCTGCAACTTTATCCGCCTCCATCCAGTCT
ATTAATTGTTGCCGGGAAGCTAGAGTAAGTAGTTCGCCAGTTAATAGTTTGCGCAACGTTGTTGCCATTG
CTACAGGCATCGTGGTGTCACGCTCGTCGTTTGGTATGGCTTCATTCAGCTCCGGTTCCCAACGATCAAG
GCGAGTTACATGATCCCCCATGTTGTGCAAAAAAGCGGTTAGCTCCTTCGGTCCTCCGATCGTTGTCAGA
AGTAAGTTGGCCGCAGTGTTATCACTCATGGTTATGGCAGCACTGCATAATTCTCTTACTGTCATGCCAT
CCGTAAGATGCTTTTCTGTGACTGGTGAGTACTCAACCAAGTCATTCTGAGAATAGTGTATGCGGCGACC
GAGTTGCTCTTGCCCGGCGTCAATACGGGATAATACCGCGCCACATAGCAGAACTTTAAAAGTGCTCATC
ATTGGAAAACGTTCTTCGGGGCGAAAACTCTCAAGGATCTTACCGCTGTTGAGATCCAGTTCGATGTAAC
CCACTCGTGCACCCAACTGATCTTCAGCATCTTTTACTTTCACCAGCGTTTCTGGGTGAGCAAAAACAGG
AAGGCAAAATGCCGCAAAAAAGGGAATAAGGGCGACACGGAAATGTTGAATACTCATACTCTTCCTTTTT
CAATATTATTGAAGCATTTATCAGGGTTATTGTCTCATGAGCGGATACATATTTGAATGTATTTAGAAAA
ATAAACAAATAGGGGTTCCGCGCACATTTCCCCGAAAAGTGCCACCTGGGTCGACATTGATTATTGACTA
GTTATTAATAGTAATCAATTACGGGGTCATTAGTTCATAGCCCATATATGGAGTTCCGCGTTACATAACT
TACGGTAAATGGCCCGCCTGGCTGACCGCCCAACGACCCCCGCCCATTGACGTCAATAATGACGTATGTT
CCCATAGTAACGCCAATAGGGACTTTCCATTGACGTCAATGGGTGGAGTATTTACGGTAAACTGCCCACT
TGGCAGTACATCAAGTGTATCATATGCCAAGTACGCCCCCTATTGACGTCAATGACGGTAAATGGCCCGC
CTGGCATTATGCCCAGTACATGACCTTATGGGACTTTCCTACTTGGCAGTACATCTACGTATTAGTCATC
GCTATTACCATGGTCGAGGTGAGCCCCACGTTCTGCTTCACTCTCCCCATCTCCCCCCCCTCCCCACCCC
CAATTTTGTATTTATTTATTTTTTAATTATTTTGTGCAGCGATGGGGGCGGGGGGGGGGGGGGCGCGCGC
CAGGCGGGGCGGGGCGGGGCGAGGGGCGGGGCGGGGCGAGGCGGAAAGGTGCGGCGGCAGCCAATCAGAG
CGGCGCGCTCCGAAAGTTTCCTTTTATGGCGAGGCGGCGGCGGCGGCGGCCCTATAAAAAGCGAAGCGCG
CGGCGGGCGGGAGTCGCTGCGTTGCCTTCGCCCCGTGCCCCGCTCCGCGCCGCCTCGCGCCGCCCGCCCC
GGCTCTGACTGACCGCGTTACTCCCACAGGTGAGCGGGCGGGACGGCCCTTCTCCTCCGGGCTGTAATTA
GCGCTTGGTTTAATGACGGCTCGTTTCTTTTCTGTGGCTGCGTGAAAGCCTTAAAGGGCTCCGGGAGGGC
CCTTTGTGCGGGGGGGAGCGGCTCGGGGGGTGCGTGCGTGTGTGTGTGCGTGGGGAGCGCCGCGTGCGGC
TCCGCGCTGCCCGGCGGCTGTGAGCGCTGCGGGCGCGGCGCGGGGCTTTGTGCGCTCCGCAGTGTGCGCG
AGGGGAGCGCGGCCGGGGGCGGTGCCCCGCGGTGCGGGGGGGGCTGCGAGGGGAACAAAGGCTGCGTGCG
GGGTGTGTGCGTGGGGGGGTGAGCAGGGGGTGTGGGCGCGGCGGTCGGGCTGTAACCCCCCCCTGCACCC
CCCTCCCCGAGTTGCTGAGCACGGCCCGGCTTCGGGTGCGGGGCTCCGTACGGGGCGTGGCGCGGGGCTC
GCCGTGCCGGGCGGGGGGTGGCGGCAGGTGGGGGTGCCGGGCGGGGCGGGGCCGCCTCGGGCCGGGGAGG
GCTCGGGGGAGGGGCGCGGCGGCCCCCGGAGCGCCGGCGGCTGTCGAGGCGCGGCGAGCCGCAGCCATTG
CCTTTTATGGTAATCGTGCGAGAGGGCGCAGGGACTTCCTTTGTCCCAAATCTGTGCGGAGCCGAAATCT
GGGAGGCGCCGCCGCACCCCCTCTAGCGGGCGCGGGGCGAAGCGGTGCGGCGCCGGCAGGAAGGAAATGG
GCGGGGAGGGCCTTCGTGCGTCGCCGCGCCGCCGTCCCCTTCTCCCTCTCCAGCCTCGGGGCTGTCCGCG
GGGGGACGGCTGCCTTCGGGGGGGACGGGGCAGGGCGGGGTTCGGCTTCTGGCGTGTGACCGGCGGCTCT
AGAGCCTCTGCTAACCATGTTCATGCCTTCTTCTTTTTCCTACAGCTCCTGGGCAACGTGCTGGTTATTG
TGCTGTCTCATCATTTTGGCAAAGAATTGATTAATTCGAGCGAAGGCGCGCCCATTACTCGCATCCATTC
TCAGGCTGTCTCGTCTCGTCTCGCACGCGTGCCGCCACCATGTCCAACCTGCTGACTGTGCACCAAAACC
TGCCTGCCCTCCCTGTGGATGCCACCTCTGATGAAGTCAGGAAGAACCTGATGGACATGTTCAGGGACAG
GCAGGCCTTCTCTGAACACACCTGGAAGATGCTCCTGTCTGTGTGCAGATCCTGGGCTGCCTGGTGCAAG
CTGAACAACAGGAAATGGTTCCCTGCTGAACCTGAGGATGTGAGGGACTACCTCCTGTACCTGCAAGCCA
GAGGCCTGGCTGTGAAGACCATCCAACAGCACCTGGGCCAGCTCAACATGCTGCACAGGAGATCTGGCCT
GCCTCGCCCTTCTGACTCCAATGCTGTGTCCCTGGTGATGAGGAGAATCAGAAAGGAGAATGTGGATGCT
GGGGAGAGAGCCAAGCAGGCCCTGGCCTTTGAACGCACTGACTTTGACCAAGTCAGATCCCTGATGGAGA
ACTCTGACAGATGCCAGGACATCAGGAACCTGGCCTTCCTGGGCATTGCCTACAACACCCTGCTGCGCAT
TGCCGAAATTGCCAGAATCAGAGTGAAGGACATCTCCCGCACCGATGGTGGGAGAATGCTGATCCACATT
GGCAGGACCAAGACCCTGGTGTCCACAGCTGGTGTGGAGAAGGCCCTGTCCCTGGGGGTTACCAAGCTGG
TGGAGAGATGGATCTCTGTGTCTGGTTCCGGAGGGTCTGGCTCCGGATCAAGTGGTGGCAGCGGTACCAT
GGCCGCCAGCGACGAAGTGAACCTGATCGAGAGCAGAACCGTGGTGCCCCTGAACACCTGGGTGCTGATC
TCCAACTTCAAGGTGGCCTACAACATCCTGCGGAGGCCCGACGGCACCTTCAACAGACACCTGGCCGAGT
ACCTGGACCGGAAAGTGACCGCCAACGCCAACCCTGTGGACGGCGTGTTCAGCTTCGACGTGCTGATCGA
CCGGCGGATCAACCTGCTGAGCCGGGTGTACAGACCCGCCTACGCCGATCAGGAACAGCCCCCCTCTATC
CTGGATCTGGAAAAGCCCGTGGATGGCGACATCGTGCCCGTGATCCTGTTCTTCCACGGCGGCAGCTTTG
CCCACAGCAGCGCCAATAGCGCCATCTACGACACCCTGTGCAGACGGCTCGTGGGCCTGTGCAAATGCGT
GGTGGTGTCCGTGAACTACCGCAGAGCCCCCGAGAACCCTTACCCCTGCGCCTACGATGATGGCTGGATC
GCCCTGAACTGGGTCAACAGCAGAAGCTGGCTGAAGTCCAAGAAAGACAGCAAGGTGCACATCTTTCTGG
CCGGCGATAGCAGCGGCGGCAATATCGCCCATAACGTGGCCCTGAGAGCCGGCGAGTCTGGCATCGATGT
GCTGGGCAATATCCTGCTGAACCCCATGTTCGGCGGCAACGAGCGGACCGAGAGCGAGAAGTCTCTGGAC
GGCAAGTACTTCGTGACCGTGCGGGACCGGGACTGGTACTGGAAGGCCTTTCTGCCCGAGGGCGAGGACA
GAGAGCACCCCGCCTGCAATCCCTTCAGCCCCAGAGGCAAAAGCCTGGAAGGCGTGTCCTTCCCAAAGTC
CCTGGTGGTGGTGGCCGGCCTGGACCTGATCAGAGATTGGCAGCTGGCCTATGCCGAGGGCCTGAAGAAA
GCCGGCCAGGAAGTGAAGCTGATGCACCTGGAAAAGGCCACCGTGGGCTTCTACCTGCTGCCCAACAACA
ACCACTTCCACAACGTGATGGACGAGATCAGCGCCTTCGTGAACGCCGAGTGCCCCAAGAAAAAGCGGAA
GGTGTGAGAATTCCTGTGCCTTCTAGTTGCCAGCCATCTGTTGTTTGCCCCTCCCCCGTGCCTTCCTTGA
CCCTGGAAGGTGCCACTCCCACTGTCCTTTCCTAATAAAATGAGGAAATTGCATCGCATTGTCTGAGTAG
GTGTCATTCTATTCTGGGGGGTGGGGTGGGGCAGGACAGCAAGGGGGAGGATTGGGAAGACAATAGCAGG
CATGCTGGGGATGCGGTGGGCTCTATGGCTTCTGAGGCGGAAAGAACCAGCTGGGGCTCTAGGGGGTATC
CCCACGCGCCCTGTAGCGTGTACCGCTGGGAGTTCGTAGACGGAAACAAACGCAGAATCCAAGCGCGGCC
GCCCAGGATACATAGATTACCACAACTCCGAGCCCTTCCACCGCTAGCGCACTCCTCAGGTGCAGGCTGC
CTATCAGAAGGTGGTGGCTGGTGTGGCCAATGCCCTGGCTCACAAATACCACTGAGATCTTTTTCCCTCT
GCCAAAAATTATGGGGACATCATGAAGCCCCTTGAGCATCTGACTTCTGGCTAATAAAGGAAATTTATTT
TCATTGCAATAGTGTGTTGGAATTTTTTGTGTCTCTCACTCGGAAGGACATATGGGAGGGCAAATCATTT
AAAACATCAGAATGAGTATTTGGTTTAGAGTTTGGCAACATATGCCCATATGCTGGCTGCCATGAACAAA
GGTTGGCTATAAAGAGGTCATCAGTATATGAAACAGCCCCCTGCTGTCCATTCCTTATTCCATAGAAAAG
CCTTGACTTGAGGTTAGATTTTTTTTATATTTTGTTTTGTGTTATTTTTTTCTTTAACATCCCTAAAATT
TTCCTTACATGTTTTACTAGCCAGATTTTTCCTCCTCTCCTGACTACTCCCAGTCATAGCTGTCCCTCTT
CTCTTATGGAGATCCCTCGACCTGCAG
Features (pLannotate 1.2.2; 20 found; start..end, strand, type, name):
     46..62      -  protein_bind   lac operator: The lac repressor binds to the lac operator to inhibit transcription in E. coli. This inhibition can be relieved by adding lactose or isopropyl-β-D-thiogalactopyranoside (IPTG). lac repressor encoded by lacI
     70..100     -  promoter       lac promoter: promoter for the E. coli lac operon
    115..136     -  protein_bind   CAP binding site: CAP binding activates transcription in the presence of cAMP. E. coli catabolite activator protein
    149..188     -  CDS            lacI (fragment): lac repressor; lacI; The lac repressor binds to the lac operator to inhibit transcription in E. coli. This inhibition can be relieved by adding lactose or isopropyl-β-D-thiogalactopyranoside (IPTG).
    195..217     +  promoter       SV40 promoter (fragment): SV40 enhancer and early promoter
    221..355     +  rep_origin     SV40 ori: SV40 origin of replication
    375..509     +  polyA_signal   SV40 poly(A) signal: SV40 polyadenylation signal
    511..565     -  CDS            lacI (fragment): lac repressor; lacI; The lac repressor binds to the lac operator to inhibit transcription in E. coli. This inhibition can be relieved by adding lactose or isopropyl-β-D-thiogalactopyranoside (IPTG).
    748..1336    -  rep_origin     ori: high-copy-number ColE1/pMB1/pBR322/pUC origin of replication
   1507..2367    -  CDS            AmpR: β-lactamase; bla; confers resistance to ampicillin, carbenicillin, and related antibiotics
   2368..2472    -  promoter       AmpR promoter: bla
   2503..2882    +  enhancer       CMV enhancer: human cytomegalovirus immediate early enhancer
   2884..3159    +  promoter       chicken β-actin promoter: No description available
   3160..4175    +  intron         chimeric intron: chimera between introns from chicken β-actin and rabbit β-globin
   4310..4996    +  CDS            cre (fragment): RECR_BPP1 - Experimental evidence at protein level: Swiss-Prot protein existence level 1. Catalyzes site-specific recombination between two 34-base- pair LOXP sites. Its role is to maintain the phage genome as a monomeric unit-copy plasmid in the lysogenic state. From Escherichia phage P1 (Bacteriophage P1).
   5039..6073    +  CDS            GID1A: GID1A_ARATH - Also known as CXE10, GID1L1. Experimental evidence at protein level: Swiss-Prot protein existence level 1. Functions as soluble gibberellin (GA) receptor. GA is an essential hormone that regulates growth and development in plants. Binds with high affinity the biologically active gibberellin GA4, but has no affinity for the biologically inactive GAs. In response to GA, interacts with specific DELLA proteins, known as repressors of GA- induced growth, and targets them for degradation via proteasome. Seems to be required for GA signaling that controls root growth, seed germination,
   6104..6328    +  polyA_signal   bGH poly(A) signal: bovine growth hormone polyadenylation signal
   6332..6353    +  promoter       SV40 promoter (fragment): SV40 enhancer and early promoter
   6491..6562    +  CDS            HBB (fragment): HBB_PONPY - Experimental evidence at transcript level: Swiss-Prot protein existence level 2. Involved in oxygen transport from the lung to the various peripheral tissues. From Pongo pygmaeus (Bornean orangutan).
   6633..6688    +  polyA_signal   β-globin poly(A) signal: rabbit β-globin polyadenylation signal (Gil and Proudfoot, 1987)
