>Addgene plasmid #108723 | pBW2209_pCAG-PV1-iCre-N229-L1-GID1-NLS-BGHpA Sequencing Result | analyzer sequence | sequence record 215739
TGCACCCCCCTCCCCGAGTTGCTGAGCACGGCCCGGCTTCGGGTGCGGGGCTCCGTACGGGGCGTGGCGC
GGGGCTCGCCGTGCCGGGCGGGGGGTGGCGGCAGGTGGGGGTGCCGGGCGGGGCGGGGCCGCCTCGGGCC
GGGGAGGGCTCGGGGGAGGGGCGCGGCGGCCCCCGGAGCGCCGGCGGCTGTCGAGGCGCGGCGAGCCGCA
GCCATTGCCTTTTATGGTAATCGTGCGAGAGGGCGCAGGGACTTCCTTTGTCCCAAATCTGTGCGGAGCC
GAAATCTGGGAGGCGCCGCCGCACCCCCTCTAGCGGGCGCGGGGCGAAGCGGTGCGGCGCCGGCAGGAAG
GAAATGGGCGGGGAGGGCCTTCGTGCGTCGCCGCGCCGCCGTCCCCTTCTCCCTCTCCAGCCTCGGGGCT
GTCCGCGGGGGGACGGCTGCCTTCGGGGGGGACGGGGCAGGGCGGGGTTCGGCTTCTGGCGTGTGACCGG
CGGCTCTAGAGCCTCTGCTAACCATGTTCATGCCTTCTTCTTTTTCCTACAGCTCCTGGGCAACGTGCTG
GTTATTGTGCTGTCTCATCATTTTGGCAAAGAATTGATTAATTCGAGCGAAGGCGCGCCCATTACTCGCA
TCCATTCTCAGGCTGTCTCGTCTCGTCTCGCACGCGTGCCGCCACCATGTCCAACCTGCTGACTGTGCAC
CAAAACCTGCCTGCCCTCCCTGTGGATGCCACCTCTGATGAAGTCAGGAAGAACCTGATGGACATGTTCA
GGGACAGGCAGGCCTTCTCTGAACACACCTGGAAGATGCTCCTGTCTGTGTGCAGATCCTGGGCTGCCTG
GTGCAAGCTGAACAACAGGAAATGGTTCCCTGCTGAACCTGAGGATGTGAGGGACTACCTCCTGTACCTG
CAAGCCAGAGGCCTGGCTGTGAAGACCATCCAACAGCACCTGGGCCAGCTCAACATGCTGCACAGGAGAT
CTGGCCTGCCTCGCCCTTCTGACTCCAATGCTGTGTCCCTGGTGATGAGGAGAATCAGAAAGGAGAATGT
GGATGCTGGGGAGAGAGCCAAGCAGGCCCTGGCCTTTGAACGCACTGACTTTGACCAAGTCAGATCCCTG
ATGGAGAACTCTGACAGATGCCAGGACATCAGGAACCTGGCCTTCCTGGGCATTGCCTACAACACCCTGC
TGCGCATTGCCGAAATTGCCAGAATCAGAGTGAAGGACATCTCCCGCACCGATGGTGGGAGAATGCTGAT
CCACATTGGCAGGACCAAGACCCTGGTGTCCACAGCTGGTGTGGAGAAGGCCCTGTCCCTGGGGGTTACC
AAGCTGGTGGAGAGATGGATCTCTGTGTCTGGTTCCGGAGGGTCTGGCTCCGGATCAAGTGGTGGCAGCG
GTACCATGGCCGCCAGCGACGAAGTGAACCTGATCGAGAGCAGAACCGTGGTGCCCCTGAACACCTGGGT
GCTGATCTCCAACTTCAAGGTGGCCTACAACATCCTGCGGAGGCCCGACGGCACCTTCAACAGACACCTG
GCCGAGTACCTGGACCGGAAAGTGACCGCCAACGCCAACCCTGTGGACGGCGTGTTCAGCTTCGACGTGC
TGATCGACCGGCGGATCAACCTGCTGAGCCGGGTGTACAGACCCGCCTACGCCGATCAGGAACAGCCCCC
CTCTATCCTGGATCTGGAAAAGCCCGTGGATGGCGACATCGTGCCCGTGATCCTGTTCTTCCACGGCGGC
AGCTTTGCCCACAGCAGCGCCAATAGCGCCATCTACGACACCCTGTGCAGACGGCTCGTGGGCCTGTGCA
AATGCGTGGTGGTGTCCGTGAACTACCGCAGAGCCCCCGAGAACCCTTACCCCTGCGCCTACGATGATGG
CTGGATCGCCCTGAACTGGGTCAACAGCAGAAGCTGGCTGAAGTCCAAGAAAGACAGCAAGGTGCACATC
TTTCTGGCCGGCGATAGCAGCGGCGGCAATATCGCCCATAACGTGGCCCTGAGAGCCGGCGAGTCTGGCA
TCGATGTGCTGGGCAATATCCTGCTGAACCCCATGTTCGGCGGCAACGAGCGGACCGAGAGCGAGAAGTC
TCTGGACGGCAAGTACTTCGTGACCGTGCGGGACCGGGACTGGTACTGGAAGGCCTTTCTGCCCGAGGGC
GAGGACAGAGAGCACCCCGCCTGCAATCCCTTCAGCCCCAGAGGCAAAAGCCTGGAAGGCGTGTCCTTCC
CAAAGTCCCTGGTGGTGGTGGCCGGCCTGGACCTGATCAGAGATTGGCAGCTGGCCTATGCCGAGGGCCT
GAAGAAAGCCGGCCAGGAAGTGAAGCTGATGCACCTGGAAAAGGCCACCGTGGGCTTCTACCTGCTGCCC
AACAACAACCACTTCCACAACGTGATGGACGAGATCAGCGCCTTCGTGAACGCCGAGTGCCCCAAGAAAA
AGCGGAAGGTGTGAGAATTCCTGTGCCTTCTAGTTGCCAGCCATCTGTTGTTTGCCCCTCCCCCGTGCCT
TCCTTGACCCTGGAAGGTGCCACTCCCACTGTCCTTTCCTAATAAAATGAGGAAATTGCATCGCATTGTC
TGAGTAGGTGTCATTCTATTCTGGGGGGTGGGGTGGGGCAGGACAGCAAGGGGGAGGATTGGGAAGACAA
TAGCAGGCATGCTGGGGATGCGGTGGGCTCTATGGCTTCTGAGGCGGAAAGAACCAGCTGGGGCTCTAGG
GGGTATCCCCACGCGCCCTGTAGCGTGTACCGCTGGGAGTTCGTAGACGGAAACAAACGCAGAATCCAAG
CGCGGCCGCCCAGGATACATAGATTACCACAACTCCGAGCCCTTCCACCGCTAGCGCACTCCTCAGGTGC
AGGCTGCCTATCAGAAGGTGGTGGCTGGTGTGGCCAATGCCCTGGCTCACAAATACCACTGAGATCTTTT
TCCCTCTGCCAAAAATTATGGGGACATCATGAAGCCCCTTGAGCATCTGACTTCTGGCTAATAAAGGAAA
TTTATTTTCATTGCAATAGTGTGTTGGAATTTTTTGTGTCTCTCACTCGGAAGGACATATGGGAGGGCAA
ATCATTTAAAACATCAGAATGAGTATTTGGTTTAGAGTTTGGCAACATATGCCCATATGCTGGCTGCCAT
GAACAAAGGTTGGCTATAAAGAGGTCATCAGTATATGAAACAGCCCCCTGCTGTCCATTCCTTATTCCAT
AGAAAAGCCTTGACTTGAGGTTAGATTTTTTTTATATTTTGTTTTGTGTTATTTTTTTCTTTAACATCCC
TAAAATTTTCCTTACATGTTTTACTAGCCAGATTTTTCCTCCTCTCCTGACTACTCCCAGTCATAGCTGT
CCCTCTTCTCTTATGGAGATCCCTCGACCTGCAGCCCAAGCTTGGCGTAATCATGGTCATAGCTGTTTCC
TGTGTGAAATTGTTATCCGCTCACAATTCCACACAACATACGAGCCGGAAGCATAAAGTGTAAAGCCTGG
GGTGCCTAATGAGTGAGCTAACTCACATTAATTGCGTTGCGCTCACTGCCCGCTTTCCAGTCGGGAAACC
TGTCGTGCCAGCGGATCCGCATCTCAATTAGTCAGCAACCATAGTCCCGCCCCTAACTCCGCCCAGTTCC
GCCCATTCTCCGCCCCATGGCTGACTAATTTTTTTTATTTATGCAGAGGCCGAGGCCGCCTCGGCCTCTG
AGCTATTCCAGAAGTAGTGAGGAGGCTTTTTTGGAGGCCTAGGCTTTTGCAAAAAGCTAACTTGTTTATT
GCAGCTTATAATGGTTACAAATAAAGCAATAGCATCACAAATTTCACAAATAAAGCATTTTTTTCACTGC
ATTCTAGTTGTGGTTTGTCCAAACTCATCAATGTATCTTATCATGTCTGGATCCGCTGCATTAATGAATC
GGCCAACGCGCGGGGAGAGGCGGTTTGCGTATTGGGCGCTCTTCCGCTTCCTCGCTCACTGACTCGCTGC
GCTCGGTCGTTCGGCTGCGGCGAGCGGTATCAGCTCACTCAAAGGCGGTAATACGGTTATCCACAGAATC
AGGGGATAACGCAGGAAAGAACATGTGAGCAAAAGGCCAGCAAAAGGCCAGGAACCGTAAAAAGGCCGCG
TTGCTGGCGTTTTTCCATAGGCTCCGCCCCCCTGACGAGCATCACAAAAATCGACGCTCAAGTCAGAGGT
GGCGAAACCCGACAGGACTATAAAGATACCAGGCGTTTCCCCCTGGAAGCTCCCTCGTGCGCTCTCCTGT
TCCGACCCTGCCGCTTACCGGATACCTGTCCGCCTTTCTCCCTTCGGGAAGCGTGGCGCTTTCTCATAGC
TCACGCTGTAGGTATCTCAGTTCGGTGTAGGTCGTTCGCTCCAAGCTGGGCTGTGTGCACGAACCCCCCG
TTCAGCCCGACCGCTGCGCCTTATCCGGTAACTATCGTCTTGAGTCCAACCCGGTAAGACACGACTTATC
GCCACTGGCAGCAGCCACTGGTAACAGGATTAGCAGAGCGAGGTATGTAGGCGGTGCTACAGAGTTCTTG
AAGTGGTGGCCTAACTACGGCTACACTAGAAGAACAGTATTTGGTATCTGCGCTCTGCTGAAGCCAGTTA
CCTTCGGAAAAAGAGTTGGTAGCTCTTGATCCGGCAAACAAACCACCGCTGGTAGCGGTGGTTTTTTTGT
TTGCAAGCAGCAGATTACGCGCAGAAAAAAAGGATCTCAAGAAGATCCTTTGATCTTTTCTACGGGGTCT
GACGCTCAGTGGAACGAAAACTCACGTTAAGGGATTTTGGTCATGAGATTATCAAAAAGGATCTTCACCT
AGATCCTTTTAAATTAAAAATGAAGTTTTAAATCAATCTAAAGTATATATGAGTAAACTTGGTCTGACAG
TTACCAATGCTTAATCAGTGAGGCACCTATCTCAGCGATCTGTCTATTTCGTTCATCCATAGTTGCCTGA
CTCCCCGTCGTGTAGATAACTACGATACGGGAGGGCTTACCATCTGGCCCCAGTGCTGCAATGATACCGC
GAGACCCACGCTCACCGGCTCCAGATTTATCAGCAATAAACCAGCCAGCCGGAAGGGCCGAGCGCAGAAG
TGGTCCTGCAACTTTATCCGCCTCCATCCAGTCTATTAATTGTTGCCGGGAAGCTAGAGTAAGTAGTTCG
CCAGTTAATAGTTTGCGCAACGTTGTTGCCATTGCTACAGGCATCGTGGTGTCACGCTCGTCGTTTGGTA
TGGCTTCATTCAGCTCCGGTTCCCAACGATCAAGGCGAGTTACATGATCCCCCATGTTGTGCAAAAAAGC
GGTTAGCTCCTTCGGTCCTCCGATCGTTGTCAGAAGTAAGTTGGCCGCAGTGTTATCACTCATGGTTATG
GCAGCACTGCATAATTCTCTTACTGTCATGCCATCCGTAAGATGCTTTTCTGTGACTGGTGAGTACTCAA
CCAAGTCATTCTGAGAATAGTGTATGCGGCGACCGAGTTGCTCTTGCCCGGCGTCAATACGGGATAATAC
CGCGCCACATAGCAGAACTTTAAAAGTGCTCATCATTGGAAAACGTTCTTCGGGGCGAAAACTCTCAAGG
ATCTTACCGCTGTTGAGATCCAGTTCGATGTAACCCACTCGTGCACCCAACTGATCTTCAGCATCTTTTA
CTTTCACCAGCGTTTCTGGGTGAGCAAAAACAGGAAGGCAAAATGCCGCAAAAAAGGGAATAAGGGCGAC
ACGGAAATGTTGAATACTCATACTCTTCCTTTTTCAATATTATTGAAGCATTTATCAGGGTTATTGTCTC
ATGAGCGGATACATATTTGAATGTATTTAGAAAAATAAACAAATAGGGGTTCCGCGCACATTTCCCCGAA
AAGTGCCACCTGGGTCGACATTGATTATTGACTAGTTATTAATAGTAATCAATTACGGGGTCATTAGTTC
ATAGCCCATATATGGAGTTCCGCGTTACATAACTTACGGTAAATGGCCCGCCTGGCTGACCGCCCAACGA
CCCCCGCCCATTGACGTCAATAATGACGTATGTTCCCATAGTAACGCCAATAGGGACTTTCCATTGACGT
CAATGGGTGGAGTATTTACGGTAAACTGCCCACTTGGCAGTACATCAAGTGTATCATATGCCAAGTACGC
CCCCTATTGACGTCAATGACGGTAAATGGCCCGCCTGGCATTATGCCCAGTACATGACCTTATGGGACTT
TCCTACTTGGCAGTACATCTACGTATTAGTCATCGCTATTACCATGGTCGAGGTGAGCCCCACGTTCTGC
TTCACTCTCCCCATCTCCCCCCCCTCCCCACCCCCAATTTTGTATTTATTTATTTTTTAATTATTTTGTG
CAGCGATGGGGGCGGGGGGGGGGGGGGCGCGCGCC
Features (pLannotate 1.2.2; 20 found; start..end, strand, type, name):
    677..1363    +  CDS            cre (fragment): RECR_BPP1 - Experimental evidence at protein level: Swiss-Prot protein existence level 1. Catalyzes site-specific recombination between two 34-base- pair LOXP sites. Its role is to maintain the phage genome as a monomeric unit-copy plasmid in the lysogenic state. From Escherichia phage P1 (Bacteriophage P1).
   1406..2440    +  CDS            GID1A: GID1A_ARATH - Also known as CXE10, GID1L1. Experimental evidence at protein level: Swiss-Prot protein existence level 1. Functions as soluble gibberellin (GA) receptor. GA is an essential hormone that regulates growth and development in plants. Binds with high affinity the biologically active gibberellin GA4, but has no affinity for the biologically inactive GAs. In response to GA, interacts with specific DELLA proteins, known as repressors of GA- induced growth, and targets them for degradation via proteasome. Seems to be required for GA signaling that controls root growth, seed germination,
   2471..2695    +  polyA_signal   bGH poly(A) signal: bovine growth hormone polyadenylation signal
   2699..2720    +  promoter       SV40 promoter (fragment): SV40 enhancer and early promoter
   2858..2929    +  CDS            HBB (fragment): HBB_PONPY - Experimental evidence at transcript level: Swiss-Prot protein existence level 2. Involved in oxygen transport from the lung to the various peripheral tissues. From Pongo pygmaeus (Bornean orangutan).
   3000..3055    +  polyA_signal   β-globin poly(A) signal: rabbit β-globin polyadenylation signal (Gil and Proudfoot, 1987)
   3440..3456    -  protein_bind   lac operator: The lac repressor binds to the lac operator to inhibit transcription in E. coli. This inhibition can be relieved by adding lactose or isopropyl-β-D-thiogalactopyranoside (IPTG). lac repressor encoded by lacI
   3464..3494    -  promoter       lac promoter: promoter for the E. coli lac operon
   3509..3530    -  protein_bind   CAP binding site: CAP binding activates transcription in the presence of cAMP. E. coli catabolite activator protein
   3543..3582    -  CDS            lacI (fragment): lac repressor; lacI; The lac repressor binds to the lac operator to inhibit transcription in E. coli. This inhibition can be relieved by adding lactose or isopropyl-β-D-thiogalactopyranoside (IPTG).
   3589..3611    +  promoter       SV40 promoter (fragment): SV40 enhancer and early promoter
   3615..3749    +  rep_origin     SV40 ori: SV40 origin of replication
   3769..3903    +  polyA_signal   SV40 poly(A) signal: SV40 polyadenylation signal
   3905..3959    -  CDS            lacI (fragment): lac repressor; lacI; The lac repressor binds to the lac operator to inhibit transcription in E. coli. This inhibition can be relieved by adding lactose or isopropyl-β-D-thiogalactopyranoside (IPTG).
   4142..4730    -  rep_origin     ori: high-copy-number ColE1/pMB1/pBR322/pUC origin of replication
   4901..5761    -  CDS            AmpR: β-lactamase; bla; confers resistance to ampicillin, carbenicillin, and related antibiotics
   5762..5866    -  promoter       AmpR promoter: bla
   5897..6276    +  enhancer       CMV enhancer: human cytomegalovirus immediate early enhancer
   6278..6404    +  promoter       chicken β-actin promoter (fragment): No description available
   6404..542     +  intron         chimeric intron (fragment) (across the origin): chimera between introns from chicken β-actin and rabbit β-globin
