[The description below was written by a language model from this plasmid's Addgene catalogue record and pLannotate feature annotations shown in this document.]
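Description:
pBW2209_pCAG-PV1-iCre-N229-L1-GID1-NLS-BGHpA is a mammalian expression plasmid of about 7 kb built on the pCAGGS backbone, encoding one half of a chemically inducible split Cre recombinase. It is propagated in E. coli through a high-copy ColE1/pUC-type origin and selected with ampicillin via the β-lactamase gene. The backbone also carries an SV40 origin, an SV40 poly(A) signal, lac promoter/operator remnants and leftover rabbit β-globin exon and poly(A) sequences downstream of the insert. These are standard pCAGGS residues and are not part of the functional design. No mammalian selection marker is annotated.

Expression is driven by the CAG promoter, made up of the CMV immediate-early enhancer, the chicken β-actin promoter and a chimeric β-actin/β-globin intron, which gives strong constitutive transcription in many mammalian cell types. The open reading frame encodes the Cre fragment running from the N-terminus to amino acid 229. As the name indicates, it is joined through a linker (L1) to the Arabidopsis gibberellin receptor GID1A, followed by a C-terminal nuclear localisation signal, and the transcript ends at a bovine growth hormone poly(A) signal. The record does not explain the "PV1" element in the name, and the NLS and linker are not annotated separately.

GID1 serves as a chemically induced dimerisation domain: in the presence of gibberellin it binds DELLA-family proteins. This fragment alone should lack recombinase activity. It is presumably co-expressed with a complementary C-terminal Cre fragment fused to the GID1 binding partner, carried on a separate construct not described here, so that adding the inducer reconstitutes Cre activity at loxP sites. The two sequence records show the same features in the same order and differ only in start coordinate and by a few nucleotides.
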