Addgene plasmid #108723: pBW2209_pCAG-PV1-iCre-N229-L1-GID1-NLS-BGHpA
Purpose: Expresses N-terminus to aa229 of Cre recombinase fused to GID1 CID
Depositing lab: Wilson Wong. Depositing organization: Boston University Main Campus. Publication: High-performance chemical- and light-inducible recombinases in mammalian cells and mice. Weinberg BH, Cho JH, Agarwal Y, Pham NTH, Caraballo LD, Walkosz M, Ortega C, Trexler M, Tague N, Law B, Benman WKJ, Letendre J, Beal J, Wong WW. Nat Commun. 2019 Oct 24;10(1):4845. doi: 10.1038/s41467-019-12800-7. PubMed 31649244.
Backbone
  Vector backbone: pCAGGS
  Vector type: Mammalian Expression, Cre/Lox, Synthetic Biology
Growth in bacteria
  Bacterial resistance: Ampicillin, 100 μg/mL
  Growth temperature: 37°C
  Growth strain: NEB Stable
  Copy number: High Copy
Gene/Insert
  Gene/Insert name: Cre recombinase fragment N-terminus to aa229
  Species: Synthetic
  Promoter: pCAG
  Tag / fusion protein: GID1,NLS (C terminal on insert)
  Cloning method: Restriction Enzyme; 5′ cloning site MluI (not destroyed); 3′ cloning site BspEI (not destroyed)
Terms and licenses: Academic/Nonprofit Terms; Industry Terms: Not Available to Industry
Depositor comments: Please visit https://www.biorxiv.org/content/10.1101/747121v1 for bioRxiv preprint.
How to cite: pBW2209_pCAG-PV1-iCre-N229-L1-GID1-NLS-BGHpA was a gift from Wilson Wong (Addgene plasmid # 108723 ; http://n2t.net/addgene:108723 ; RRID:Addgene_108723)
